Addgene plasmid #208977: pegRNA entry vector - pUC19-U6-[BsmBI_entry]-term (MNW320)
Purpose: Entry vector for human U6 promoter driven SpCas9-based pegRNAs, comprised of hU6-[BsmBI]-terminator (spacer and RTT/PBS oligos must be cloned in)
Depositing lab: Benjamin Kleinstiver. Depositing organization: Massachusetts General Hospital. Publication: Click editing enables programmable genome writing using DNA polymerases and HUH endonucleases. Ferreira da Silva J, Tou CJ, King EM, Eller ML, Rufino-Ramos D, Ma L, Cromwell CR, Metovic J, Benning FMC, Chao LH, Eichler FS, Kleinstiver BP. Nat Biotechnol. 2024 Jul 22. doi: 10.1038/s41587-024-02324-x. PubMed 39039307.
Backbone
  Vector backbone: pegRNA entry vector (MNW320)
  Vector type: Mammalian Expression, CRISPR
Growth in bacteria
  Bacterial resistance: Ampicillin, 100 μg/mL
  Growth temperature: 37°C
  Growth strain: DH5alpha
  Copy number: High Copy
Gene/Insert
  Gene/Insert name: pUC19-U6-[BsmBI]-term (pegRNA_entry_vector) (alt name: MNW320)
  gRNA/shRNA sequence: n/a
  Species: Synthetic
  Promoter: human U6
  Tag / fusion protein: BPNLS (C terminal on insert)
  Cloning method: Restriction Enzyme; 5′ cloning site Unknown (unknown if destroyed); 3′ cloning site Unknown (unknown if destroyed)
  Sequencing primers: 5′ os280-CAGGGTTATTGTCTCATGAGCGG
Terms and licenses: Academic/Nonprofit Terms; Industry Terms: Not Available to Industry
Depositor comments: Please visit https://doi.org/10.1101/2023.09.12.557440 for bioRxiv preprint.
How to cite: pegRNA entry vector - pUC19-U6-[BsmBI_entry]-term (MNW320) was a gift from Benjamin Kleinstiver (Addgene plasmid # 208977 ; http://n2t.net/addgene:208977 ; RRID:Addgene_208977)
