[The description below was written by a language model from this plasmid's Addgene catalogue record and pLannotate feature annotations shown in this document.]
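Description:
pegRNA entry vector pUC19-U6-[BsmBI_entry]-term (MNW320) is a small (about 2.2 kb), pUC19-derived cloning plasmid for building prime editing guide RNA (pegRNA) expression constructs for use in mammalian cells. It is propagated in E. coli at high copy from a ColE1/pUC-type origin of replication and selected with ampicillin through a β-lactamase (AmpR) gene driven by its native bla promoter. These two bacterial elements, together with the guide expression cassette, account for essentially the whole plasmid. There is no mammalian selection marker or reporter among the annotated features.

The payload is a human U6 promoter, an RNA polymerase III promoter commonly used to express small RNAs with defined ends, followed by a BsmBI entry site and a Pol III terminator. As deposited, the vector carries no guide sequence. The user must clone in oligonucleotides that supply the spacer and the reverse transcriptase template and primer binding site (RTT/PBS), producing a complete SpCas9-compatible pegRNA. BsmBI is a type IIS enzyme that cuts outside its recognition site, which generally allows directional, scarless insertion of such oligos. The feature table does not annotate the entry site, any scaffold sequence or the terminator, so their exact arrangement cannot be confirmed from it.

The catalogue entry lists a C-terminal BPNLS tag, but no protein coding sequence other than AmpR is annotated, and such a tag would not be expected in an RNA-only cassette, so this field is probably a carry-over. The short attB1 fragment upstream of U6 is likely a partial match with no functional role. The plasmid was deposited alongside work on click editing, a genome writing approach that uses DNA polymerases and HUH endonucleases.
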