Features (pLannotate 1.2.2; 5 found; start..end, strand, type, name):
     13..30      +  protein_bind   attB1 (fragment): mutant version of attB; recombination site for the Gateway® BP reaction BP Clonase™
     82..322     +  promoter       U6 promoter: RNA polymerase III promoter for human U6 snRNA
    455..1043    -  rep_origin     ori: high-copy-number ColE1/pMB1/pBR322/pUC origin of replication
   1214..2074    -  CDS            AmpR: β-lactamase; bla; confers resistance to ampicillin, carbenicillin, and related antibiotics
   2075..2179    -  promoter       AmpR promoter: bla
>Addgene plasmid #208977 | pegRNA entry vector - pUC19-U6-[BsmBI_entry]-term (MNW320) | addgene full sequence | sequence record 416230 | Addgene NGS Result
GACGTCGCTAGCTGTACAAAAAAGCAGGCTTTAAAGGAACCAATTCAGTCGACTGGATCCGGTACCAAGG
TCGGGCAGGAAGAGGGCCTATTTCCCATGATTCCTTCATATTTGCATATACGATACAAGGCTGTTAGAGA
GATAATTAGAATTAATTTGACTGTAAACACAAAGATATTAGTACAAAATACGTGACGTAGAAAGTAATAA
TTTCTTGGGTAGTTTGCAGTTTTAAAATTATGTTTTAAAATGGACTATCATATGCTTACCGTAACTTGAA
AGTATTTCGATTTCTTGGCTTTATATATCTTGTGGAAAGGACGAAACACCGGAGACGATTAATGCGTCTC
CTTTTTTTAAGCTTGGGCCGCTCGAGGTACCTCTCTACATATGACATGTGAGCAAAAGGCCAGCAAAAGG
CCAGGAACCGTAAAAAGGCCGCGTTGCTGGCGTTTTTCCATAGGCTCCGCCCCCCTGACGAGCATCACAA
AAATCGACGCTCAAGTCAGAGGTGGCGAAACCCGACAGGACTATAAAGATACCAGGCGTTTCCCCCTGGA
AGCTCCCTCGTGCGCTCTCCTGTTCCGACCCTGCCGCTTACCGGATACCTGTCCGCCTTTCTCCCTTCGG
GAAGCGTGGCGCTTTCTCATAGCTCACGCTGTAGGTATCTCAGTTCGGTGTAGGTCGTTCGCTCCAAGCT
GGGCTGTGTGCACGAACCCCCCGTTCAGCCCGACCGCTGCGCCTTATCCGGTAACTATCGTCTTGAGTCC
AACCCGGTAAGACACGACTTATCGCCACTGGCAGCAGCCACTGGTAACAGGATTAGCAGAGCGAGGTATG
TAGGCGGTGCTACAGAGTTCTTGAAGTGGTGGCCTAACTACGGCTACACTAGAAGAACAGTATTTGGTAT
CTGCGCTCTGCTGAAGCCAGTTACCTTCGGAAAAAGAGTTGGTAGCTCTTGATCCGGCAAACAAACCACC
GCTGGTAGCGGTGGTTTTTTTGTTTGCAAGCAGCAGATTACGCGCAGAAAAAAAGGATCTCAAGAAGATC
CTTTGATCTTTTCTACGGGGTCTGACGCTCAGTGGAACGAAAACTCACGTTAAGGGATTTTGGTCATGAG
ATTATCAAAAAGGATCTTCACCTAGATCCTTTTAAATTAAAAATGAAGTTTTAAATCAATCTAAAGTATA
TATGAGTAAACTTGGTCTGACAGTTACCAATGCTTAATCAGTGAGGCACCTATCTCAGCGATCTGTCTAT
TTCGTTCATCCATAGTTGCCTGACTCCCCGTCGTGTAGATAACTACGATACGGGAGGGCTTACCATCTGG
CCCCAGTGCTGCAATGATACCGCGAGACCCACGCTCACCGGCTCCAGATTTATCAGCAATAAACCAGCCA
GCCGGAAGGGCCGAGCGCAGAAGTGGTCCTGCAACTTTATCCGCCTCCATCCAGTCTATTAATTGTTGCC
GGGAAGCTAGAGTAAGTAGTTCGCCAGTTAATAGTTTGCGCAACGTTGTTGCCATTGCTACAGGCATCGT
GGTGTCACGCTCGTCGTTTGGTATGGCTTCATTCAGCTCCGGTTCCCAACGATCAAGGCGAGTTACATGA
TCCCCCATGTTGTGCAAAAAAGCGGTTAGCTCCTTCGGTCCTCCGATCGTTGTCAGAAGTAAGTTGGCCG
CAGTGTTATCACTCATGGTTATGGCAGCACTGCATAATTCTCTTACTGTCATGCCATCCGTAAGATGCTT
TTCTGTGACTGGTGAGTACTCAACCAAGTCATTCTGAGAATAGTGTATGCGGCGACCGAGTTGCTCTTGC
CCGGCGTCAATACGGGATAATACCGCGCCACATAGCAGAACTTTAAAAGTGCTCATCATTGGAAAACGTT
CTTCGGGGCGAAAACTCTCAAGGATCTTACCGCTGTTGAGATCCAGTTCGATGTAACCCACTCGTGCACC
CAACTGATCTTCAGCATCTTTTACTTTCACCAGCGTTTCTGGGTGAGCAAAAACAGGAAGGCAAAATGCC
GCAAAAAAGGGAATAAGGGCGACACGGAAATGTTGAATACTCATACTCTTCCTTTTTCAATATTATTGAA
GCATTTATCAGGGTTATTGTCTCATGAGCGGATACATATTTGAATGTATTTAGAAAAATAAACAAATAGG
GGTTCCGCGCACATTTCCCCGAAAAGTGCCACCT
